Addgene plasmid #229497: JD136
Purpose: Adenoviral helper plasmid containing E2A and L4-22k/33k and VA RNA I genes
Depositing lab: Nerea Zabaleta. Depositing organization: Schepens Eye Research Institute. Publication: E2A, VA RNA I, and L4-22k adenoviral helper genes are sufficient for AAV production in HEK293 cells. Doshi J, Couto E, Staiti J, Vandenberghe LH, Zabaleta N. Mol Ther Methods Clin Dev. 2024 Nov 13;32(4):101376. doi: 10.1016/j.omtm.2024.101376. eCollection 2024 Dec 12. PubMed 39670178.
Backbone
  Vector backbone: pGGAselect
  Backbone manufacturer: NEB
  Backbone size w/o insert (bp): 2478
  Vector type: Mammalian Expression, Adenoviral, AAV
Growth in bacteria
  Bacterial resistance: Ampicillin, 100 μg/mL
  Growth temperature: 37°C
  Growth strain: NEB Stable
  Copy number: High Copy
Gene/Insert
  Gene/Insert name: E2A, L4-22k/33k, VA RNA I
  Species: Synthetic
  Insert size (bp): 5191
  Promoter: wt promoter
  Cloning method: Restriction Enzyme; 5′ cloning site PacI (not destroyed); 3′ cloning site NotI (not destroyed)
Terms and licenses: Academic/Nonprofit Terms; Industry Terms: Not Available to Industry
How to cite: JD136 was a gift from Nerea Zabaleta (Addgene plasmid # 229497 ; http://n2t.net/addgene:229497 ; RRID:Addgene_229497)
