[The description below was written by a language model from this plasmid's Addgene catalogue record and pLannotate feature annotations shown in this document.]
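Description:
JD136 is a reduced adenoviral helper plasmid built in the pGGAselect backbone and intended for co-transfection into mammalian producer cells during recombinant AAV manufacture. It is maintained in bacteria as a high-copy plasmid through a ColE1/pUC-type origin and is selected with ampicillin via a β-lactamase gene driven by its own bla promoter. The full sequenced record is about 7.7 kb, consistent with the stated backbone of roughly 2.5 kb plus a 5.2 kb insert placed between PacI and NotI sites that remain intact. SP6 and T7 phage promoters flank the insert region, as is typical for this backbone, and play no evident role in helper function.

The insert is described as a synthetic assembly of adenoviral sequences carrying E2A, the L4-22k/33k region and VA RNA I, expressed from their wild-type viral promoters rather than a heterologous one. The feature table identifies the E2A product, the single-stranded DNA-binding protein (DBP), on one strand. On the opposite strand it shows a contiguous stretch of the L4 region, comprising the complete 100K shutoff protein reading frame, a fragment matching 33K (which shares its N-terminal part with 22K) and a fragment of the hexon-linking protein pVIII. The matches are to human adenovirus C serotypes 2 and 5. VA RNA I is not annotated in the table, although the catalogue lists it as part of the insert.

According to the record, the plasmid supplies a minimal set of adenoviral helper functions, omitting other genes found in conventional helper plasmids. It was used to test which helper genes are sufficient for AAV production in HEK293 cells, which already provide the adenoviral E1 functions.
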