Features (pLannotate 1.2.2; 10 found; start..end, strand, type, name):
    254..272     +  promoter       SP6 promoter: promoter for bacteriophage SP6 RNA polymerase
    436..792     -  CDS            L4 (fragment): CAP8_ADE02 - Experimental evidence at protein level: Swiss-Prot protein existence level 1. [Hexon-linking protein-C]: Structural component of the virion that acts as a cement protein on the capsid interior and which glue the peripentonal hexons and group-of-nine hexons together. From Human adenovirus C serotype 2 (HAdV-2) (Human adenovirus 2).
    883..1266    -  CDS            SF33K_ADE02 (fragment): Experimental evidence at protein level: Swiss-Prot protein existence level 1. Probably functions as the small terminase that is part of the molecular motor that translocates genomic DNA in empty capsid during DNA packaging. This motor is located at a unique vertex and comprises at least the IVa2 ATPase, the small terminase 33K and probably a portal. Forms a ring-like structure of about 17 nm in which genomic DNA is translocated into the capsid. Stimulates IVa2 ATPase activity in the presence of the viral genome. Once the DNA is packaged, the terminase detaches: the 33K protein is present in th
   1479..3899    -  CDS            L4: SHUT_ADE05 - Experimental evidence at protein level: Swiss-Prot protein existence level 1. Protein that inhibits host translation while promoting late viral translation by ribosome shunting. Blocks host cap-dependent translation by binding to eIF4G, displacing MKNK1 from cap initiation complexes and preventing EIF4E phosphorylation. Binds to the tripartite leader sequence of viral late mRNAs and recruits host eIF4G, PABPC1/poly-A binding protein and 40S ribosomes subunits on viral mRNAs, allowing ribosome shunting and efficient translation of late viral mRNAs even though conventional translati
   3928..5514    +  CDS            DBP: DNB2_ADE05 - Experimental evidence at protein level: Swiss-Prot protein existence level 1. Plays a role in the elongation phase of viral strand displacement replication by unwinding the template in an ATP- independent fashion, employing its capacity to form multimers. Also enhances the rate of initiation. Released from template upon second strand synthesis. Assembles in complex with viral pTP, viral pol, host NFIA and host POU2F1/OCT1 on viral origin of replication. Covers the whole ssDNA genome during synthesis. The complementary strand synthesis induces its relese from DNA template. May inhi
   5632..5650    -  promoter       T7 promoter: promoter for bacteriophage T7 RNA polymerase
   5660..5717    +  promoter       AmpR promoter (fragment): bla
   5742..5846    +  promoter       AmpR promoter: bla
   5847..6707    +  CDS            AmpR: β-lactamase; bla; confers resistance to ampicillin, carbenicillin, and related antibiotics
   6905..7493    +  rep_origin     ori: high-copy-number ColE1/pMB1/pBR322/pUC origin of replication
>Addgene plasmid #229497 | JD136 | addgene full sequence | sequence record 455016 | Addgene NGS Result
CGAAAAATCAATAATCAGACAACAAGATGTGCGAACTCGATATTTTACACGACTCTCTTTACCAATTCTG
CCCCGAATTACACTTAAAACGACTCAACAGCTTAACGTTGGCTTGCCACGCATTACTTGACTGTAAAACT
CTCACTCTTACCGAACTTGGCCGTAACCTGCCAACCAAAGCGAGAACAAAACATAACATCAAACGAATCG
ACCGATTGTTAGGTAATCGTCACCTGCAGGAAGGTTTAAACGCATTTAGGTGACACTATAGAAGTGTGTA
TCGCTCGAGGGATCCGAATTCGAAGTCTTGGTACGGAGCGAGACCGGAGCGAGACGGGAGTCGTCTTCGC
TTTCCAGATCTGATAACTTGTGAAGACGACCATCGTCTCACCATGGTCTCACCATTCCTGTAGACTTCTT
AATTAACGGTATGCAGGGCGACCGCACCCTGTGACGAAAGCCGCCCGCAAGCTGCGCCCCTGAGTTAGTC
ATCTGAACTTCGGCCTGGGCGTCTCTGGGAAGTACCACAGTGGTGGGAGCGGGACTTTCCTGGTACACCA
GGGCAGCGGGCCAACTACGGGGATTAAGGTTATTACGAGGTGTGGTGGTAATAGCCGCCTGTTCCAGGAG
AATTCGGTTTCGGTGGGCGCGTATTCCGTTGACCCGGGATATCATGTGGGGTCCCGCGCTCATGTAGTTT
ATTCGGGTTGAGTAGTCTTGGGCAGCTCCAGCCGCAAGTCCCATTTGTGGCTGGTAACTCCACATGTAGG
GCGTGGGAATTTCCTTGCTCATAATGGCGCTGACAACAGGTGCTGGCGCCGGGTGTGGCCGCTGGAGATG
ACGTAGTTTTCGCGCTTAAATTTGAGAAAGGGCGCGAAACTAGTCCTTAAGAGTCAGCGCGCAGTATTTA
CTGAAGAGAGCCTCCGCGTCTTCCAGCGTGCGCCGAAGCTGATCTTCGCTTTTGTGATACAGGCAGCTGC
GGGTGAGGGATCGCAGAGACCTGTTTTTTATTTTCAGCTCTTGTTCTTGGCCCCTGCTCTGTTGAAATAT
AGCATACAGAGTGGGAAAAATCCTGTTTCTAAGCTCGCGGGTCGATACGGGTTCGTTGGGCGCCAGACGC
AGCGCTCCTCCTCCTGCTGCTGCCGCCGCTGTGGATTTCTTGGGCTTTGTCAGAGTCTTGCTATCCGGTC
GCCTTTGCTTCTGTGTGGCCGCTGCTGTTGCTGCCGCTGCCGCCGGTGCAGTATGGGCTGTAGAGATGAC
GGTAGTAATGCAGGATGTTACGGGGGAAGGCCACGCCGTGATGGTAGAGAAGAAAGCGGCGGGCGAAGGA
GATGTTGCCCCCACAGTCTTGCAAGCAAGCAACTATGGCGTTCTTGTGCCCGCGCCATGAGCGGTAGCCT
TGGCGCTGTTGTTGCTCTTGGGCTAACGGCGGCGGCTGCTTGGACTTACCGGCCCTGGTTCCAGTGGTGT
CCCATCTACGGTTGGGTCGGCGAACGGGCAGTGCCGGCGGCGCCTGAGGAGCGGAGGTTGTAGCCATGCT
GGAACCGGTTGCCGATTTCTGGGGCGCCGGCGAGGGGAATGCGACCGAGGGTGACGGTGTTTCGTCTGAC
ACCTCTTCGACCTCGGAAGCTTCCTCGTCTAGGCTCTCCCAGTCTTCCATCATGTCCTCCTCCTCCTCGT
CCAAAACCTCCTCTGCCTGACTGTCCCAGTATTCCTCCTCGTCCGTGGGTGGCGGCGGCAGCTGCAGCTT
CTTTTTGGGTGCCATCCTGGGAAGCAAGGGCCCGCGGCTGCTGCTGATAGGGCTGCGGCGGCGGGGGGAT
TGGGTTGAGCTCCTCGCCGGACTGGGGGTCCAAGTAAACCCCCCGTCCCTTTCGTAGCAGAAACTCTTGG
CGGGCTTTGTTGATGGCTTGCAATTGGCCAAGAATGTGGCCCTGGGTAATGACGCAGGCGGTAAGCTCCG
CATTAGGCGGGCGGGATTGGTCTTCGTAGAACCTAATCTCGTGGGCGTGGTAGTCCTCAGGTACAAATTT
GCGAAGGTAAGCCGACGTCCACAGCCCCGGAGTGAGTTTCAACCCCGGAGCCGCGGACTTTTCGTCAGGC
GAGGGACCCTGCAGCTCAAAGGTACCGATAATTTGACTTTCGTTAAGCAGCTGCGAATTGCAAACCAGGG
AGCGGTGCGGGGTGCATAGGTTGCAGCGACAGTGACACTCCAGTAGACCGTCACCGCTCACGTCTTCCAT
TATGTCAGAGTGGTAGGCAAGGTAGTTGGCTAGCTGCAGAAGGTAGCAGTGGCCCCAAAGCGGCGGAGGG
CATTCGCGGTACTTAATGGGCACAAAGTCGCTAGGAAGTGCACAGCAGGTGGCGGGCAAGATTCCTGAGC
GCTCTAGGATAAAGTTCCTAAAGTTCTGCAACATGCTTTGACTGGTGAAGTCTGGCAGACCCTGTTGCAG
GGTTTTAAGCAGGCGTTCGGGGAAAATGATGTCCGCCAGGTGCGCGGCCACGGAGCGCTCGTTGAAGGCC
GTCCATAGGTCCTTCAAGTTTTGCTTTAGCAGTTTCTGCAGCTCCTTGAGGTTGCACTCCTCCAAGCACT
GCTGCCAAACGCCCATGGCCGTCTGCCAGGTGTAGCATAGAAATAAGTAAACGCAGTCGCGGACGTAGTC
GCGGCGCGCCTCGCCCTTGAGCGTGGAATGAAGCACGTTTTGCCCAAGGCGGTTTTCGTGCAAAATTCCA
AGGTAGGAGACCAGGTTGCAGAGCTCCACGTTGGAGATCTTGCAGGCCTGGCGTACGTAGCCCTGTCGAA
AGGTGTAGTGCAATGTTTCCTCTAGCTTGCGCTGCATCTCCGGGTCAGCAAAGAACCGCTGCATGCACTC
AAGCTCCACGGTAACGAGCACTGCGGCCATCATTAGTTTGCGTCGCTCCTCCAAGTCGGCAGGCTCGCGC
GTTTGAAGCCAGCGCGCTAGCTGCTCGTCGCCAACTGCGGGTAGGCCCTCCTCTGTTTGTTCTTGCAAAT
TTGCATCCCTCTCCAGGGGCTGCGCACGGCGCACGATCAGCTCACTCATGACTGTGCTCATGACCTTGGG
GGGTAGGTTAAGTGCCGGGTAGGCAAAGTGGGTGACCTCGATGCTGCGTTTTAGTACGGCTAGGCGCGCG
TTGTCACCCTCGAGTTCCACCAACACTCCAGAGTGACTTTCATTTTCGCTGTTTTCCTGTTGCAGAGCGT
TTGCCGCGCGCTTCTCGTCGCGTCCAAGACCCTCAAAGATTTTTGGCACTTCGTTGAGCGAGGCGATATC
AGGTATGACAGCGCCCTGCCGCAAGGCCAGCTGCTTGTCCGCTCGGCTGCGGTTGGCACGGCAGGATAGG
GGTATCTTGCAGTTTTGGAAAAAGATGTGATAGGTGGCAAGCACCTCTGGCACGGCAAATACGGGGTAGA
AGTTGAGGCGCGGGTTGGGCTCGCATGTGCCGTTTTCTTGGCGTTTGGGGGGTACGCGCGGTGAGAATAG
GTGGCGTTCGTAGGCAAGGCTGACATCCGCTATGGCGAGGGGCACATCGCTGCGCTCTTGCAACGCGTCG
CAGATAATGGCGCACTGGCGCTGCAGATGCTTCAACAGCACGTCGTCTCCCACATCTAGGTAGTCGCCAT
GCCTTTCGTCCCCCCGCCCGACTTGTTCCTCGTTTGCCTCTGCGTTGTCCTGGTCTTGCTTTTTATCCTC
TGTTGGTACTGAGCGGTCCTCGTCGTCTTCGCTTACAAAACCTGGGTCCTGCTCGATAATCACTTCCTCC
TCCTCAAGCGGGGGTGCCTCGACGGGGAAGGTGGTAGGCGCGTTGGCGGCATCGGTGGAGGCGGTGGTGG
CGAACTCAGAGGGGGCGGTTAGGCTGTCCTTCTTCTCGACTGACTCCATGATCTTTTTCTGCCTATAGGA
GAAGGAAATGGCCAGTCGGGAAGAGGAGCAGCGCGAAACCACCCCCGAGCGCGGACGCGGTGCGGCGCGA
CGTCCCCCAACCATGGAGGACGTGTCGTCCCCGTCCCCGTCGCCGCCGCCTCCCCGGGCGCCCCCAAAAA
AGCGGATGAGGCGGCGTATCGAGTCCGAGGACGAGGAAGACTCATCACAAGACGCGCTGGTGCCGCGCAC
ACCCAGCCCGCGGCCATCGACCTCGGCGGCGGATTTGGCCATTGCGCCCAAGAAGAAAAAGAAGCGCCCT
TCTCCCAAGCCCGAGCGCCCGCCATCACCAGAGGTAATCGTGGACAGCGAGGAAGAAAGAGAAGATGTGG
CGCTACAAATGGTGGGTTTCAGCAACCCACCGGTGCTAATCAAGCATGGCAAAGGAGGTAAGCGCACAGT
GCGGCGGCTGAATGAAGACGACCCAGTGGCGCGTGGTATGCGGACGCAAGAGGAAGAGGAAGAGCCCAGC
GAAGCGGAAAGTGAAATTACGGTGATGAACCCGCTGAGTGTGCCGATCGTGTCTGCGTGGGAGAAGGGCA
TGGAGGCTGCGCGCGCGCTGATGGACAAGTACCACGTGGATAACGATCTAAAGGCGAACTTCAAACTACT
GCCTGACCAAGTGGAAGCTCTGGCGGCCGTATGCAAGACCTGGCTGAACGAGGAGCACCGCGGGTTGCAG
CTGACCTTCACCAGCAACAAGACCTTTGTGACGATGATGGGGCGATTCCTGCAGGCGTACCTGCAGTCGT
TTGCAGAGGTGACCTACAAGCATCACGAGCCCACGGGCTGCGCGTTGTGGCTGCACCGCTGCGCTGAGAT
CGAAGGCGAGCTTAAGTGTCTACACGGAAGCATTATGATAAATAAGGAGCACGTGATTGAAATGGATGTG
ACGAGCGAAAACGGGCAGCGCGCGCTGAAGGAGCAGTCTAGCAAGGCCAAGATCGTGAAGAACCGGTGGG
GCCGAAATGTGGTGCAGATCTCCAACACCGACGCAAGGTGCTGCGTGCACGACGCGGCCTGTCCGGCCAA
TCAGTTTTCCGGCAAGTCTTGCGGCATGTTCTTCTCTGAAGGCGCAAAGGCTCAGGTGGCTTTTAAGCAG
ATCAAGGCTTTTATGCAGGCGCTGTATCCTAACGCCCAGACCGGGCACGGTCACCTTTTGATGCCACTAC
GGTGCGAGTGCAACTCAAAGCCTGGGCACGCGCCCTTTTTGGGAAGGCAGCTACCAAAGTTGACTCCGTT
CGCCCTGAGCAACGCGGAGGACCTGGACGCGGATCTGATCTCCGACAAGAGCGTGCTGGCCAGCGTGCAC
CACCCGGCGCTGATAGTGTTCCAGTGCTGCAACCCTGTGTATCGCAACTCGCGCGCGCAGGGCGGAGGCC
CCAACTGCGACTTCAAGATATCGGCGCCCGACCTGCTAAACGCGTTGGTGATGGTGCGCAGCCTGTGGAG
TGAAAACTTCACCGAGCTGCCGCGGATGGTTGTGCCTGAGTTTAAGTGGAGCACTAAACACCAGTATCGC
AACGTGTCCCTGCCAGTGGCGCATAGCGATGCGCGGCAGAACCCCTTTGATTTTTAAACGGCGCAGACGG
CAAGGGTGGGGGTAAATAATCACCCGAGAGTGTACAAATAAAAGCATTTGCCTTTATTGAAAGTGTCTCT
AGTACATTATTTGCGGCCGCATGTGAGTCTCCCTATAGTGAGTCGTATTAATTTCGCGGGCGGAACCCCT
ATTTGTTTATTTTTCTAAATACATTCAAATATGTATCCGCTCATGAGTAGCACCAGGCGTTTAAGGGCAC
CCGCGGAACCCCTATTTGTTTATTTTTCTAAATACATTCAAATATGTATCCGCTCATGAGACAATAACCC
TGATAAATGCTTCAATAATATTGAAAAAGGAAGAGTATGAGTATTCAACATTTCCGTGTCGCCCTTATTC
CCTTTTTTGCGGCATTTTGCCTTCCTGTTTTTGCTCACCCAGAAACGCTGGTGAAAGTAAAAGATGCTGA
AGATCAGTTGGGTGCACGAGTGGGTTACATCGAACTGGATCTCAACAGCGGTAAGATCCTTGAGAGTTTT
CGCCCCGAAGAACGTTTTCCAATGATGAGCACTTTTAAAGTTCTGCTATGTGGCGCGGTATTATCCCGTA
TTGACGCCGGGCAAGAGCAACTCGGTCGCCGCATACACTATTCTCAGAATGACTTGGTTGAGTACTCACC
AGTCACAGAAAAGCATCTTACGGATGGCATGACAGTAAGAGAATTATGCAGTGCTGCCATAACCATGAGT
GATAACACTGCGGCCAACTTACTTCTGACAACGATCGGAGGACCGAAGGAGCTAACCGCTTTTTTGCACA
ACATGGGGGATCATGTAACTCGCCTTGATCGTTGGGAACCGGAGCTGAATGAAGCCATACCAAACGACGA
GCGTGACACCACGATGCCTGTAGCAATGGCAACAACGTTGCGCAAACTATTAACTGGCGAACTACTTACT
CTAGCTTCCCGGCAACAATTAATAGACTGGATGGAGGCGGATAAAGTTGCAGGACCACTTCTGCGCTCGG
CCCTTCCGGCTGGCTGGTTTATTGCTGATAAATCTGGAGCCGGTGAGCGTGGATCTCGCGGTATCATTGC
AGCACTGGGGCCAGATGGTAAGCCCTCCCGTATCGTAGTTATCTACACGACGGGGAGTCAGGCAACTATG
GATGAACGAAATAGACAGATCGCTGAGATAGGTGCGTCACTGATTAAGCATTGGTAACTGTCAGACCAAG
TTTACTCATATATACTTTAGATTGATTTAAAACTTCATTTTTAATTTAAAAGGATCTAGGTGAAGATCCT
TTACGTGCCGATCAAAGTCTCATTTTCGCCAAAAGTTGTCATGACCAAAATCCCTTAACGTGAGTTTTCG
TTCCACTGAGCGTCAGACCCCGTAGAAAAGATCAAAGGATCTTCTTGAGATCCTTTTTTTCTGCGCGTAA
TCTGCTGCTTGCAAACAAAAAAACCACCGCTACCAGCGGTGGTTTGTTTGCCGGATCAAGAGCTACCAAC
TCTTTTTCCGAAGGTAACTGGCTTCAGCAGAGCGCAGATACCAAATACTGTTCTTCTAGTGTAGCCGTAG
TTAGGCCACCACTTCAAGAACTCTGTAGCACCGCCTACATACCTCGCTCTGCTAATCCTGTTACCAGTGG
CTGCTGCCAGTGGCGATAAGTCGTGTCTTACCGGGTTGGACTCAAGACGATAGTTACCGGATAAGGCGCA
GCGGTCGGGCTGAACGGGGGGTTCGTGCACACAGCCCAGCTTGGAGCGAACGACCTACACCGAACTGAGA
TACCTACAGCGTGAGCTATGAGAAAGCGCCACGCTTCCCGAAGGGAGAAAGGCGGACAGGTATCCGGTAA
GCGGCAGGGTCGGAACAGGAGAGCGCACGAGGGAGCTTCCAGGGGGAAACGCCTGGTATCTTTATAGTCC
TGTCGGGTTTCGCCACCTCTGACTTGAGCGTCGATTTTTGTGATGCTCGTCAGGGGGGCGGAGCCTATGG
AAAAACGCCAGCAATGCGGCCTTTTTACGGTTCCTGGCCTTTTGCTGGCCTTTTGCTCACATGTTCTTTC
CTGCGTTATCCCCTGATTCTGTGGATAACCGTATTACCGCCTTTGAGTGAGCTGATACCGCTCGCCGCAG
CCGAACGACCGAGCGCAGCGAGTCAGTGAGCGAGGAAGC
